>Addgene plasmid #60107 | 3CEG | depositor partial sequence | sequence record 96065 | Insert DNA Sequence
GCAAATCAGGAAAAAAAACTGGGTGAATACTCCAAGAAGGCGGCTATGAAACCCAAACCTTTGTCAGTAT
TAAAGTCACTTGAAGAAAAATATGTGGCTGTTATGAAGAAATTACAGTTTGATACGTTTGAAATGGTTTC
TGAAGATGAAGATGGGAAATTGGGATTTAAAGTAAATTACCACTACATGTCTCAGGTGAAAAATGCTAAT
GATGCGAACAGTGCTGCCAGAGCTCGCCGCCTTGCCCAGGAAGCTGTGACACTTTCAACCTCACTGCCTC
TGTCTTCATCCTCTAGTGTGTTTGTACGCTGTGATGAGGAGCGACTTGATATCATGAAGGTTCTAATAAC
TGGTCCAGCGGACACCCCTTATGCAAATGGCTGCTTTGAGTTTGATGTGTATTTTCCTCAAGATTATCCC
AGTTCACCCCCTCTTGTGAATCTAGAGACAACTGGTGGTCATAGCGTGCGATTCAATCCAAACCTTTATA
ATGATGGCAAGGTTTGTTTAAGCATCTTAAACACGTGGCATGGAAGACCAGAAGAGAAGTGGAATCCTCA
GACCTCAAGCTTTTTGCAAGTGTTGGTGTCTGTCCAGTCCCTTATATTAGTAGCTGAGCCTTATTTTAAT
GAACCGGGATATGAACGGTCTAGAGGCACTCCCAGTGGCACACAGAGTTCTCGAGAATATGATGGAAACA
TTCGACAAGCAACAGTTAAGTGGGCAATGCTAGAACAAATCAGAAACCCTTCACCATGTTTTAAAGAGGT
AATACACAAACATTTTTACTTGAAAAGAGTTGAGATAATGGCCCAATGTGAGGAGTGGATTGCGGATATC
CAGCAGTACAGCAGTGATAAGCGGGTAGGCAGGACTATGTCTCACCATGCAGCAGCTCTCAAGCGTCACA
CTGCTCAGCTCCGCGAAGAGTTGCTGAAACTTCCCTGCCCTGAAGGCTTGGATCCTGAC
