>Addgene plasmid #60107 | 3CEG | addgene partial sequence | sequence record 97186 | T7term 5'-GCTAGTTATTGCTCAGCGG-3'
CTTTGTTAGCAGCCGGATCTCAGTGGTGGTGGTGGTGGTGCTCGAGTGCGGCCGCAAGCTTCGTCATCAG
TCAGGATCCAAGCCTTCAGGGCAGGGAAGTTTCAGCAACTCTTCGCGGAGCTGAGCAGTGTGACGCTTGA
GAGCTGCTGCATGGTGAGACATAGTCCTGCCTACCCGCTTATCACTGCTGTACTGCTGGATATCCGCAAT
CCACTCCTCACATTGGGCCATTATCTCAACTCTTTTCAAGTAAAAATGTTTGTGTATTACCTCTTTAAAA
CATGGTGAAGGGTTTCTGATTTGTTCTAGCATTGCCCACTTAACTGTTGCTTGTCGAATGTTTCCATCAT
ATTCTCGAGAACTCTGTGTGCCACTGGGAGTGCCTCTAGACCGTTCATATCCCGGTTCATTAAAATAAGG
CTCAGCTACTAATATAAGGGACTGGACAGACACCAACACTTGCAAAAAGCTTGAGGTCTGAGGATTCCAC
TTCTCTTCTGGTCTTCCATGCCACGTGTTTAAGATGCTTAAACAAACCTTGCCATCATTATAAAGGTTTG
GATTGAATCGCACGCTATGACCACCAGTTGTCTCTAGATTCACAAGAGGGGGTGAACTGGGATAATCTTG
AGGAAAATACACATCAAACTCAAAGCAGCCATTTGCATAAGGGGTGTCCGCTGGACCAGTTATTAGAACC
TTCATGATATCAAGTCGCTCCTCATCACAGCGTACAAACACACTAGAGGATGAAGACAGA
