>Addgene plasmid #60107 | 3CEG | addgene partial sequence | sequence record 97188 | T7 5'-TAATACGACTCACTATAGGG-3'
TTTTGTTTACTTTAAGAAGGAGATATACCATGCATCATCATCATCATCACAGCAGCGGCAGAGAAAACTT
GTATTTCCAGGGCGCAAATCAGGAAAAAAAACTGGGTGAATACTCCAAGAAGGCGGCTATGAAACCCAAA
CCTTTGTCAGTATTAAAGTCACTTGAAGAAAAATATGTGGCTGTTATGAAGAAATTACAGTTTGATACGT
TTGAAATGGTTTCTGAAGATGAAGATGGGAAATTGGGATTTAAAGTAAATTACCACTACATGTCTCAGGT
GAAAAATGCTAATGATGCGAACAGTGCTGCCAGAGCTCGCCGCCTTGCCCAGGAAGCTGTGACACTTTCA
ACCTCACTGCCTCTGTCTTCATCCTCTAGTGTGTTTGTACGCTGTGATGAGGAGCGACTTGATATCATGA
AGGTTCTAATAACTGGTCCAGCGGACACCCCTTATGCAAATGGCTGCTTTGAGTTTGATGTGTATTTTCC
TCAAGATTATCCCAGTTCACCCCCTCTTGTGAATCTAGAGACAACTGGTGGTCATAGCGTGCGATTCAAT
CCAAACCTTTATAATGATGGCAAGGTTTGTTTAAGCATCTTAAACACGTGGCATGGAAGACCAGAAGAGA
AGTGGAATCCTCAGACCTCAAGCTTTTTGCAAGTGTTGGTGTCTGTCCAGTCCCTTATATTAGTAGCTGA
GCCTTATTTTAATGAACCGGGATATGAACGGTCTAGAGGCACTCCCAGTGGCACACAGAGTTCTCGAGAA
TATGATGG
