[The description below was written by a language model from this plasmid's Addgene catalogue record.]
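Description:
3CEG is a bacterial expression plasmid built on the pET28-MHL backbone, made to produce a fragment of human BIRC6 (also known as APOLLON or BRUCE) for protein structure determination. The plasmid is selected with kanamycin and is recorded as high copy, with DH5alpha listed as the propagation strain. No feature table accompanies the record, so the origin of replication and other backbone elements are not itemised.

The insert is a 969 bp segment of BIRC6 introduced by ligation-independent cloning. One of the alternative names, birc6.4470.4792, suggests that the fragment spans roughly residues 4470 to 4792 of the protein, which is consistent with the insert size. The record itself cautions that the construct may not contain the full open reading frame, and for a protein as large as BIRC6 this is clearly a domain-level construct rather than the whole gene. Expression is driven by the T7 promoter, which requires a host supplying T7 RNA polymerase, so a separate expression strain would normally be used in place of the cloning strain. A 6xHis tag is fused at the N terminus of the insert, allowing purification by immobilised metal affinity chromatography. The mutation field refers only to comments that are not included here, so any sequence differences from the reference gene cannot be stated.

The plasmid name matches the Protein Data Bank identifier listed among the alternative names, indicating that this construct corresponds to the deposited structure. Its typical use is recombinant production of this BIRC6 fragment in E. coli for crystallography or related biochemical and biophysical work.
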