Addgene plasmid #60107: 3CEG
Purpose: Bacterial expression for structure determination; may not be full ORF
Depositing lab: Cheryl Arrowsmith. Depositing organization: University of Toronto.
Backbone
  Vector backbone: pET28-MHL
  Vector type: Bacterial Expression
Growth in bacteria
  Bacterial resistance: Kanamycin, 50 μg/mL
  Growth temperature: 37°C
  Growth strain: DH5alpha
  Copy number: High Copy
Gene/Insert
  Gene/Insert name: BIRC6:SDC136-F10:C41228 (alt names: PDB ID: 3CEG; birc6.4470.4792; BIRC6)
  Species: H. sapiens (human)
  Insert size (bp): 969
  Mutation: See comments
  Entrez Gene: BIRC6 (a.k.a. APOLLON, BRUCE)
  Promoter: T7
  Tag / fusion protein: 6xHis (N terminal on insert)
  Cloning method: Ligation Independent Cloning
  Sequencing primers: 5′ T7; 3′ T7 Terminal
Terms and licenses: Academic/Nonprofit Terms; Industry Terms: Not Available to Industry
How to cite: 3CEG was a gift from Cheryl Arrowsmith (Addgene plasmid # 60107 ; http://n2t.net/addgene:60107 ; RRID:Addgene_60107)
